Addgene plasmid #12788: DCT.VV.Orf100
Purpose: This plasmid was designed for screening purposes and may contain discrepancies relative to the current canonical GenBank version of the gene.
Depositing lab: Jack Bennink & Jon Yewdell. Depositing organization: National Institute of Allergy and Infectious Diseases (NIAID). Publication: Identification of poxvirus CD8+ T cell determinants to enable rational design and characterization of smallpox vaccines. Tscharke DC, Karupiah G, Zhou J, Palmore T, Irvine KR, Haeryfar SM, Williams S, Sidney J, Sette A, Bennink JR, Yewdell JW. J Exp Med. 2005 January 3; 201(1): 95–104. 10.1084/jem.20041912 PubMed 15623576.
Backbone
  Vector backbone: pcDNA 3.1D V5-His-TOPO
  Backbone manufacturer: Invitrogen
  Backbone size w/o insert (bp): 5514
  Vector type: Mammalian Expression
  Selectable markers: Neomycin (select with G418)
Growth in bacteria
  Bacterial resistance: Ampicillin, 100 μg/mL
  Growth temperature: 37°C
  Growth strain: DH5alpha
  Copy number: High Copy
Gene/Insert
  Gene/Insert name: VV.Orf100 (alt name: VV_WR_192)
  Species: Vaccinia Virus
  Insert size (bp): 501
  Cloning method: Restriction Enzyme; 5′ cloning site BamHI (not destroyed); 3′ cloning site BamHI (not destroyed)
  Sequencing primers: 5′ Universal T7
Terms and licenses: Academic/Nonprofit Terms; Industry Terms: Not Available to Industry
Depositor comments: Please see the Vaccinia kit page ( https://www.addgene.org/vvorf/ ) for more information. The kit page contains the supplemental VVOrfData spreadsheet, which includes important information about this plasmid. The plasmid and insert names provided here relate only to this library. The name of the ORF (if present) in VACV strain Copenhagen and the name of the ORF (if annotated) in VACV strain WR sequence can be found in VVOrfData spreadsheet. Please note that the amino acid sequence given for each ORF in the spreadsheet may contain some errors. Additionally, changes from the expected sequence may be present in these plasmids. Please see Addgene's quality control sequence and sequencing notes in the VVOrfData spreadsheet before ordering this plasmid.
How to cite: DCT.VV.Orf100 was a gift from Jack Bennink & Jon Yewdell (Addgene plasmid # 12788 ; http://n2t.net/addgene:12788 ; RRID:Addgene_12788)
