[The description below was written by a language model from this plasmid's Addgene catalogue record.]
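Description:
DCT.VV.Orf100 is a mammalian expression plasmid built on the commercial pcDNA 3.1D V5-His-TOPO backbone (about 5.5 kb without insert) and carrying a 501 bp open reading frame from vaccinia virus. The insert is designated VV.Orf100 within its library and has the alternative name VV_WR_192, which points to the corresponding annotation in the WR strain. It is recorded as sitting between BamHI sites that remain intact on both sides, and it can be read from the upstream universal T7 primer site. The plasmid is maintained at high copy in E. coli under ampicillin selection. A neomycin resistance marker allows G418 selection of transfected mammalian cells.

No feature table accompanies the record, so the promoter and tag configuration are not explicitly stated. Vectors of the pcDNA3.1 family generally drive the insert from the CMV immediate-early promoter, and this backbone offers C-terminal V5 and polyhistidine tags. Whether the viral ORF is actually fused in frame to those tags cannot be determined from the information given.

The construct belongs to a collection of individually cloned vaccinia ORFs made for screening. The associated work concerned identifying poxvirus determinants recognised by CD8+ T cells, to support the design and characterisation of smallpox vaccines. In that setting, each plasmid would be used to express a single viral protein in mammalian cells so that its antigenicity can be tested. The depositors caution that the clones were made for screening and may differ from the current canonical gene sequence. They also note that the library names apply only to this collection, and that the accompanying library spreadsheet and quality-control sequence data should be consulted to confirm the insert.
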