>Addgene plasmid #12788 | DCT.VV.Orf100 | addgene partial sequence | sequence record 19183 | T7 5'-TAATACGACTCACTATAGGG-3'
TACCCTTCACCGAATTCCAGCTGACCACCATGGATTCAGGGATATACGAAACACCGATAAATTATAAAAA
AAGCAATGTGTCCGCTGTTTCCGTTAATAATACTATTTTCGTAACTGGCGGATTATTCATAAATAACTCT
AATAGCACGATCGTGGTTAACAATATGGAAAAACTTGACATTTATAAAGACAAACAATGGTCGATTATAG
AAATGCCTATGGCTAGGGTATATCACGGCATCGACTCGACATTTGGAATGTTATATTTTGCCGGAGGTCT
ATCCGTTACCGAACAATATGGTAATTTAGAGAAAAACAACGAGATATCTTGTTACAATCCTAGAACGAAT
AAGTGGTTTGATATTTCATATACTATTTATAAGATATCCATATCATCATTGTGTAAACTAAATAACGTCT
TCTATGTATTTAGTAAGGACATTGGATATGTGGAAAAGTATGATGGTGCATGGAAGTTAGTACATGATCG
TCTCCCCGCTATAAAGGCATAATCAACTTCTCCTTATTGAGCAATTCCCGGGGATCCGAATAAAGGGTCA
AGACAATTCTGCAGATATCCAGCACAGTGGCGGCCGCTCGAGTCTAGAGGGCCCGCGGTTCGAAGGTAAG
CCTATCCCTAACCCTCTCCTCGGTCTCGATTCTACGCGTACCGGTCATCATCACCATCACCATTG
